Addgene plasmid #25625: RAB9B
Purpose: Bacterial expression for structure determination; may not be full ORF
Depositing lab: Cheryl Arrowsmith. Depositing organization: University of Toronto.
Backbone
  Vector backbone: pET28a-LIC
  Backbone manufacturer: SGC
  Backbone size w/o insert (bp): 7328
  Vector type: Bacterial Expression
Growth in bacteria
  Bacterial resistance: Kanamycin, 50 μg/mL
  Growth temperature: 37°C
  Growth strain: DH5alpha
  Copy number: Low Copy
Gene/Insert
  Gene/Insert name: RAB9B (alt names: PDB: 2OCB; RAB9L)
  Species: H. sapiens (human)
  Insert size (bp): 534
  GenBank ID: NM_016370
  Entrez Gene: RAB9B (a.k.a. RAB9L, Rab-9L)
  Tag / fusion protein: His (N terminal on insert)
  Cloning method: Restriction Enzyme
  Sequencing primers: 5′ T7; 3′ T7-term
Terms and licenses: Academic/Nonprofit Terms; Industry Terms: Not Available to Industry
Depositor comments: PDB: 2OCB http://www.thesgc.org/structures/2OCB/
How to cite: RAB9B was a gift from Cheryl Arrowsmith (Addgene plasmid # 25625 ; http://n2t.net/addgene:25625 ; RRID:Addgene_25625)
