[The description below was written by a language model from this plasmid's Addgene catalogue record.]
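Description:
RAB9B is a bacterial expression plasmid built on the pET28a-LIC backbone, a ligation-independent-cloning derivative of pET28a produced by a structural genomics consortium. It is selected with kanamycin, is recorded as low copy, and is propagated in a standard cloning strain. The record does not list the origin of replication or the promoter. However, the sequencing primers are T7 and T7-term, which fits the usual pET layout: the insert lies between a T7 promoter and a T7 terminator, so expression would need a host that supplies T7 RNA polymerase.

The payload is a 534 bp fragment of human RAB9B (also called RAB9L), which encodes a small GTPase of the Rab family, proteins that generally regulate vesicle trafficking. An N-terminal His tag is fused to the insert, allowing the recombinant protein to be purified by immobilised metal affinity chromatography. The stated purpose is bacterial expression for structure determination, and the record cautions that the insert may not be the full open reading frame. This is typical of constructs whose boundaries have been trimmed to give a well-behaved, crystallisable domain, but the exact residue boundaries are not given. The depositor links the construct to a deposited Protein Data Bank structure of RAB9B, indicating that it was used to make protein for that work.

The record gives the cloning method as restriction enzyme, although the backbone is designed for ligation-independent cloning. No feature table was supplied, so details such as a protease cleavage site between the tag and the insert cannot be confirmed. The plasmid is mainly useful for producing recombinant RAB9B for structural, biophysical or biochemical studies.
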