>Addgene plasmid #25625 | RAB9B | depositor partial sequence | sequence record 12029 | Author sequence
GGGAAATCCCTGCTCTTAAAGGTCATTCTCTTGGGTGATGGTGGAGTTGGGAAAAGTTCGCTTATGAACC
GTTACGTAACCAACAAATTTGACTCCCAGGCTTTTCACACCATAGGGGTAGAGTTCTTAAATCGAGATCT
GGAGGTAGATGGACGCTTTGTAACCCTCCAGATCTGGGACACTGCAGGGCAGGAACGTTTCAAGAGCCTT
AGGACACCCTTCTACAGGGGAGCAGACTGCTGCCTCTTGACCTTCAGCGTGGATGATCGGCAGAGCTTCG
AGAATCTTGGTAACTGGCAGAAAGAATTTATTTACTATGCGGATGTGAAGGACCCTGAGCATTTCCCCTT
TGTAGTTCTGGGTAACAAGGTAGACAAAGAGGATAGGCAAGTGACTACTGAGGAGGCACAAACCTGGTGC
ATGGAGAATGGGGATTACCCTTATTTAGAAACTAGTGCCAAAGATGATACTAATGTGACAGTGGCCTTTG
AAGAAGCTGTCAGGCAGGTGCTGGCTGTAGAGGAACAGCTGGAG
