>Addgene plasmid #25625 | RAB9B | addgene partial sequence | sequence record 31612 | 25625 with T7
TTGTTTAACTTTAAGAAGGAGATATACCATGGGCAGCAGCCATCATCATCATCATCACAGCAGCGGCCTG
GTTCCGCGTGGTAGTGGGAAATCCCTTCTCTTAAAGGTCATTCTCTTGGGTGATGGTGGAGTTGGGAAAA
GTTCGCTTATGAACCGTTACGTAACCAACAAATTTGACTCCCAGGCTTTTCACACCATAGGGGTAGAGTT
CTTAAATCGAGATCTGGAGGTAGATGGACGCTTTGTAACCCTCCAGATCTGGGACACTGCAGGGCAGGAA
CGTTTCAAGAGCCTTAGGACACCCTTCTACAGGGGAGCAGACTGCTGCCTCTTGACCTTCAGCGTGGATG
ATCGGCAGAGCTTCGAGAATCTTGGTAACTGGCAGAAAGAATTTATTTACTATGCGGATGTGAAGGACCC
TGAGCATTTCCCCTTTGTAGTTCTGGGTAACAAGGTAGACAAAGAGGATAGGCAAGTGACTACTGAGGAG
GCACAAACCTGGTGCATGGAGAATGGGGATTACCCTTATTTAGAAACTAGTGCCAAAGATGATACTAATG
TGACAGTGGCCTTTGAAGAAGCTGTCAGGCAGGTGCTGGCTGTAGAGGAACAGCTGGAGTGATGACGAAG
CTTGCGGCCGCACTCGAGCACCACCACCACCACCACTGAGATCCGGCTGCTAACAAAGCCCGAAAGGAAG
CTGAGTTGGCTGCTGCCACCGCTGAGCAATAACTAGCATAACCCCTTGGGGCCTCTAAACGGGTCTTGAG
GGGTTTTTTGCTGAAAGGAGGAACTATATCCGGATTGGCGAATGGG
[75 nt withheld, positions 817-891]
